>Addgene plasmid #224397 | pBAD02_CBASS_Escherichia_coli_RU1_BHI6 | addgene full sequence | sequence record 444240 | Addgene NGS Result
ATAGTTAAGCCAGTATACACTCCGCTATCGCTACGTGACTGGGTCATGGCTGCGCCCCGACACCCGCCAA
CACCCGCTGACGCGCCCTGACGGGCTTGTCTGCTCCCGGCATCCGCTTACAGACAAGCTGTGACCGTCTC
CGGGAGCTGCATGTGTCAGAGGTTTTCACCGTCATCACCGAAACGCGCGAGGCAGCAGATCAATTCGCGC
GCGAAGGCGAAGCGGCATGCATAATGTGCCTGTCAAATGGACGAAGCAGGGATTCTGCAAACCCTATGCT
ACTCCGTCAAGCCGTCAATTGTCTGATTCGTTACCAATTATGACAACTTGACGGCTACATCATTCACTTT
TTCTTCACAACCGGCACGGAACTCGCTCGGGCTGGCCCCGGTGCATTTTTTAAATACCCGCGAGAAATAG
AGTTGATCGTCAAAACCAACATTGCGACCGACGGTGGCGATAGGCATCCGGGTGGTGCTCAAAAGCAGCT
TCGCCTGGCTGATACGTTGGTCCTCGCGCCAGCTTAAGACGCTAATCCCTAACTGCTGGCGGAAAAGATG
TGACAGACGCGACGGCGACAAGCAAACATGCTGTGCGACGCTGGCGATATCAAAATTGCTGTCTGCCAGG
TGATCGCTGATGTACTGACAAGCCTCGCGTACCCGATTATCCATCGGTGGATGGAGCGACTCGTTAATCG
CTTCCATGCGCCGCAGTAACAATTGCTCAAGCAGATTTATCGCCAGCAGCTCCGAATAGCGCCCTTCCCC
TTGCCCGGCGTTAATGATTTGCCCAAACAGGTCGCTGAAATGCGGCTGGTGCGCTTCATCCGGGCGAAAG
AACCCCGTATTGGCAAATATTGACGGCCAGTTAAGCCATTCATGCCAGTAGGCGCGCGGACGAAAGTAAA
CCCACTGGTGATACCATTCGCGAGCCTCCGGATGACGACCGTAGTGATGAATCTCTCCTGGCGGGAACAG
CAAAATATCACCCGGTCGGCAAACAAATTCTCGTCCCTGATTTTTCACCACCCCCTGACCGCGAATGGTG
AGATTGAGAATATAACCTTTCATTCCCAGCGGTCGGTCGATAAAAAAATCGAGATAACCGTTGGCCTCAA
TCGGCGTTAAACCCGCCACCAGATGGGCATTAAACGAGTATCCCGGCAGCAGGGGATCATTTTGCGCTTC
AGCCATACTTTTCATACTCCCGCCATTCAGAGAAGAAACCAATTGTCCATATTGCATCAGACATTGCCGT
CACTGCGTCTTTTACTGGCTCTTCTCGCTAACCAAACCGGTAACCCCGCTTATTAAAAGCATTCTGTAAC
AAAGCGGGACCAAAGCCATGACAAAAACGCGTAACAAAAGTGTCTATAATCACGGCAGAAAAGTCCACAT
TGATTATTTGCACGGCGTCACACTTTGCTATGCCATAGCATTTTTATCCATAAGATTAGCGGATCCTACC
TGACGCTTTTTATCGCAACTCTCTACTGTTTCTCCATACCCGTTTTTTGGGCTAACAGGAGGAATTAACC
ATGAAAAGTCACGAGTACATTGTGATTTGCGGTTTTAACCGCAGTAAAGTCGGCCGATATATTGCCATTG
TTGCCTCAGTTATATCGTTCGTTCTGATTTTACTAGCACTCACACTAATCGAATGGCTGAAAAACTTTCA
CATTAACAGCCACATACCTGCCTCAGTTTTTTCACTTATTAGCGCCGGTGGGATCTACATGGGGTTGTAT
ACATGGTTTGATAAAAATCTCTGGCATAACACCTACCTCGGGAAATTTTTATGTGTGCCAAATCTTGCAG
GCCGCTGGAATGTTGAAGGCCATACCCGATCTGAAGGTGGTAAACCCTGGGAAGGTGAGCTGAGAATTGT
CCAGTCATGGGACAAAGTCAGAATTCATCTGAAAACTCAATCATCGCATTCGGATAGTGTGACAGCCTCC
ATCATTCATGACGAGGGAATTGGTTACCAGCTGCTTTATAACTACCGCAACCAACCCAAGACAGGTGAAG
AACACCTGACTTCACATGTTGGATTCGCAGAGTTCAGGTTCGACGACGGACTCAAATCTGCTGAAGGCCA
TTATTTTAACGGTCAAGGCCGGGCTACTTACGGAACAATGACAATCACTAGGATCGACAATGTCTAATTC
ATTTAGTGCGCGAATTGAACGCATGAAGTCTCGTCGTAAAGGGACATTCGATCAATTAAACGTAGCCAGA
GAGTCAATCAGTAACCAGAGGATTGATGGACTGGAAAACTATGCTTTGCTAGAAGGTTTCCTGGATTTAA
ATGAAAGTTGGGAAACCAGGGGAAAACAAGATTCTGCAACCCGCTATGTTATAGGTGCCATGCAACCGGT
TGATAACCGCTATACCGAAATTTCTTTTGAAACTGCCAAGCGTATTGAGAACCAACTGGTAAAGAAATTA
GATCTTAATCTGGAGTTTCGTGTCCAAGGCTCTGTACCACTGGATATTCATATTAAAAGTTTCAGTGATG
TGGATCTGCTGATTATAGACACTCAGATGCTTATTTATGATAGCGACGGTATTGGCCGCTACACCCCTAC
GAACAAAAATGATGGGGATGTCATCCTTGAACTCAGGGATGCCGCTAGGGATGCCCTGAAAGCAACTTTC
CCTGCGGCAGATGTTGATGACAACAACGCCAAATCTTTGAGAATAACGGGAGGGTCTTTGCAGAGAGAAG
TGGATGTGGTGCCAAGCATCTGGTGGGATACCAAAGAGTACCAACATACTAAAGATGTAGATCAACGTGG
GGTCACTATTATAGATAAAAACACACGTCAACGTATCTACAACCTACCTTTCCTCCACATCAAACGAATT
AAAGACAAATGCGATCAATGTAATGGAGGATTGCGTAAGTCTATTCGTTTTCTTAAGACACTAAAAGCGG
ATAGTGAAGCTGAGGGTACTAAAATTGAACTCAGTAGTTATGATATTGCCTCGCTGATGTACCACGCAGA
TGGTAACAATCTCCGACATAGCCAATACTACGAGCTGGCTGTCCTTGTAGAGACTCACAGATGGCTAAAT
TATCTTGCACAGAACCCTAATGCTGCAATGCTGCTCTACGTTCCAAATGGCACCAGAAAGATAATTGACA
AGAATGAAACTTTTGCCGAATTGCTTAAACTGACGGGAATGGTCAATAGTATTGTCACTGAGGTGCTGCG
TGAAATAACCGGCCAGCCTACTGAATATTACATAAACAGAACAATGGCAAAGGCGTTGCGTTCACCGTAG
TAAGAATTCCCAGGCATCAAATAAAACGAAAGGCTCAGTCGAAAGACTGGGCCTTTCGTTTTATCTGTTG
TTTGTCGGTGAACGCTCTCCAGCTGGTACCATATGGCGGGCAGGACGCCCGCCATAAACTGCCAGGCATC
AAATTAAGCAGAAGGCCATCCTGACGGATGGCCTTTTTGCGTTTCTACAAACTCTTTTGTTTATTTTTCT
AAATACATTCAAATATGTATCCGCTCATGAGACAATAACCCTGATAAATGCTTCAATAATATTGAAAAAG
GAAGAGTATGAGTATTCAACATTTCCGTGTCGCCCTTATTCCCTTTTTTGCGGCATTTTGCCTTCCTGTT
TTTGCTCACCCAGAAACGCTGGTGAAAGTAAAAGATGCTGAAGATCAGTTGGGTGCACGAGTGGGTTACA
TCGAACTGGATCTCAACAGCGGTAAGATCCTTGAGAGTTTTCGCCCCGAAGAACGTTTTCCAATGATGAG
CACTTTTAAAGTTCTGCTATGTGGCGCGGTATTATCCCGTGTTGACGCCGGGCAAGAGCAACTCGGTCGC
CGCATACACTATTCTCAGAATGACTTGGTTGAGTACTCACCAGTCACAGAAAAGCATCTTACGGATGGCA
TGACAGTAAGAGAATTATGCAGTGCTGCCATAACCATGAGTGATAACACTGCGGCCAACTTACTTCTGAC
AACGATCGGAGGACCGAAGGAGCTAACCGCTTTTTTGCACAACATGGGGGATCATGTAACTCGCCTTGAT
CGTTGGGAACCGGAGCTGAATGAAGCCATACCAAACGACGAGCGTGACACCACGATGCCTGTAGCAATGG
CAACAACGTTGCGCAAACTATTAACTGGCGAACTACTTACTCTAGCTTCCCGGCAACAATTAATAGACTG
GATGGAGGCGGATAAAGTTGCAGGACCACTTCTGCGCTCGGCCCTTCCGGCTGGCTGGTTTATTGCTGAT
AAATCTGGAGCCGGTGAGCGTGGGTCTCGCGGTATCATTGCAGCACTGGGGCCAGATGGTAAGCCCTCCC
GTATCGTAGTTATCTACACGACGGGGAGTCAGGCAACTATGGATGAACGAAATAGACAGATCGCTGAGAT
AGGTGCCTCACTGATTAAGCATTGGTAACTGTCAGACCAAGTTTACTCATATATACTTTAGATTGATTTA
AAACTTCATTTTTAATTTAAAAGGATCTAGGTGAAGATCCTTTTTGATAATCTCATGACCAAAATCCCTT
AACGTGAGTTTTCGTTCCACTGAGCGTCAGACCCCGTAGAAAAGATCAAAGGATCTTCTTGAGATCCTTT
TTTTCTGCGCGTAATCTGCTGCTTGCAAACAAAAAAACCACCGCTACCAGCGGTGGTTTGTTTGCCGGAT
CAAGAGCTACCAACTCTTTTTCCGAAGGTAACTGGCTTCAGCAGAGCGCAGATACCAAATACTGTCCTTC
TAGTGTAGCCGTAGTTAGGCCACCACTTCAAGAACTCTGTAGCACCGCCTACATACCTCGCTCTGCTAAT
CCTGTTACCAGTGGCTGCTGCCAGTGGCGATAAGTCGTGTCTTACCGGGTTGGACTCAAGACGATAGTTA
CCGGATAAGGCGCAGCGGTCGGGCTGAACGGGGGGTTCGTGCACACAGCCCAGCTTGGAGCGAACGACCT
ACACCGAACTGAGATACCTACAGCGTGAGCTATGAGAAAGCGCCACGCTTCCCGAAGGGAGAAAGGCGGA
CAGGTATCCGGTAAGCGGCAGGGTCGGAACAGGAGAGCGCACGAGGGAGCTTCCAGGGGGAAACGCCTGG
TATCTTTATAGTCCTGTCGGGTTTCGCCACCTCTGACTTGAGCGTCGATTTTTGTGATGCTCGTCAGGGG
GGCGGAGCCTATGGAAAAACGCCAGCAACGCGGCCTTTTTACGGTTCCTGGCCTTTTGCTGGCCTTTTGC
TCACATGTTCTTTCCTGCGTTATCCCCTGATTCTGTGGATAACCGTATTACCGCCTTTGAGTGAGCTGAT
ACCGCTCGCCGCAGCCGAACGACCGAGCGCAGCGAGTCAGTGAGCGAGGAAGCGGAAGAGCGCCTGATGC
GGTATTTTCTCCTTACGCATCTGTGCGGTATTTCACACCGCATATGGTGCACTCTCAGTACAATCTGCTC
TGATGCCGC
Features (pLannotate 1.2.2; 9 found; start..end, strand, type, name):
    156..196     -  CDS            rop (fragment): Rop protein, which maintains plasmids at low copy number; rop
    318..1196    -  CDS            araC: L-arabinose regulatory protein; araC
   1223..1507    +  promoter       araBAD promoter: araBAD; promoter of the L-arabinose operon of E. coli; the araC regulatory gene is transcribed in the opposite direction (Guzman et al., 1995)
   3308..3379    +  terminator     rrnB T1 terminator: transcription terminator T1 from the E. coli rrnB gene
   3440..3467    +  terminator     rrnB T2 terminator: transcription terminator T2 from the E. coli rrnB gene
   3486..3577    +  promoter       AmpR promoter: bla
   3578..4438    +  CDS            AmpR: β-lactamase; bla; confers resistance to ampicillin, carbenicillin, and related antibiotics
   4609..5197    +  rep_origin     ori: high-copy-number ColE1/pMB1/pBR322/pUC origin of replication
   5383..54      -  misc_feature   bom (across the origin): basis of mobility region from pBR322
