[The description below was written by a language model from this plasmid's Addgene catalogue record and pLannotate feature annotations shown in this document.]
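Description:
pBAD02_CBASS_Escherichia_coli_RU1_BHI6 is a bacterial expression plasmid of about 5.5 kb, built on the pBAD02 backbone, that carries the type I CBASS (cyclic oligonucleotide-based antiphage signalling system) operon from Escherichia coli strain RU1 BHI6. It replicates in E. coli from a ColE1/pMB1-family origin and is listed as high copy. Only a short fragment of the rop copy-number regulator remains, alongside the pBR322 bom mobilisation region. Selection is by ampicillin, through a β-lactamase gene driven by its own bla promoter.

The insert, recorded as Cap15_EcCdnE, was made by gene synthesis from a genome sequence in a public microbial genome database. By its name it comprises a CdnE-family cGAS/DncV-like nucleotidyltransferase, which in CBASS systems synthesises a nucleotide second messenger upon phage infection, and a Cap15 effector, which responds to that signal to halt the infection, typically by killing the host cell. The feature table does not annotate these coding sequences. However, the roughly 1.8 kb unannotated stretch between the araBAD promoter and the tandem rrnB T1 and T2 terminators is where the operon presumably lies. The divergently transcribed araC gene encodes the regulator that represses this promoter and activates it when L-arabinose is present. This gives tunable, inducible expression, which is useful for a potentially toxic defence system.

The stated purpose is expression of this CBASS system. The associated study is a large-scale screen of type I CBASS operons for antiphage activity, so the plasmid is suited to testing phage defence and immune evasion in an E. coli host.
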