Addgene plasmid #224397: pBAD02_CBASS_Escherichia_coli_RU1_BHI6
Purpose: For expression of the type I CBASS system encoded by Escherichia coli RU1 BHI6
Depositing lab: Philip Kranzusch. Depositing organization: Dana-Farber Cancer Institute. Publication: A large-scale type I CBASS antiphage screen identifies the phage prohead protease as a key determinant of immune activation and evasion. Richmond-Buccola D, Hobbs SJ, Garcia JM, Toyoda H, Gao J, Shao S, Lee ASY, Kranzusch PJ. Cell Host Microbe. 2024 Jul 10;32(7):1074-1088.e5. doi: 10.1016/j.chom.2024.05.021. Epub 2024 Jun 24. PubMed 38917809.
Backbone
  Vector backbone: pBAD02
  Vector type: Bacterial Expression
Growth in bacteria
  Bacterial resistance: Ampicillin, 100 μg/mL
  Growth temperature: 37°C
  Growth strain: DH5alpha
  Copy number: High Copy
Gene/Insert
  Gene/Insert name: Cap15_EcCdnE
  Species: Escherichia coli RU1 BHI6
  Cloning method: Gene Synthesis
Terms and licenses: Academic/Nonprofit Terms; Industry Terms: Not Available to Industry
Depositor comments: Genome sourced from Integrated Microbial Genomes & Microbiomes (IMG/M), Genome 2671180508
How to cite: pBAD02_CBASS_Escherichia_coli_RU1_BHI6 was a gift from Philip Kranzusch (Addgene plasmid # 224397 ; http://n2t.net/addgene:224397 ; RRID:Addgene_224397)
